>Addgene plasmid #57826 | pL-CRISPR.SFFV.tRFP | depositor full sequence | sequence record 90017 | pL-CRISPR.SFFV.tRFP sequence 13729 bps
TTAATGTAGTCTTATGCAATACTCTTGTAGTCTTGCAACATGGTAACGATGAGTTAGCAACATGCCTTAC
AAGGAGAGAAAAAGCACCGTGCATGCCGATTGGTGGAAGTAAGGTGGTACGATCGTGCCTTATTAGGAAG
GCAACAGACGGGTCTGACATGGATTGGACGAACCACTGAATTGCCGCATTGCAGAGATATTGTATTTAAG
TGCCTAGCTCGATACATAAACGGGTCTCTCTGGTTAGACCAGATCTGAGCCTGGGAGCTCTCTGGCTAAC
TAGGGAACCCACTGCTTAAGCCTCAATAAAGCTTGCCTTGAGTGCTTCAAGTAGTGTGTGCCCGTCTGTT
GTGTGACTCTGGTAACTAGAGATCCCTCAGACCCTTTTAGTCAGTGTGGAAAATCTCTAGCAGTGGCGCC
CGAACAGGGACTTGAAAGCGAAAGGGAAACCAGAGGAGCTCTCTCGACGCAGGACTCGGCTTGCTGAAGC
GCGCACGGCAAGAGGCGAGGGGCGGCGACTGGTGAGTACGCCAAAAATTTTGACTAGCGGAGGCTAGAAG
GAGAGAGATGGGTGCGAGAGCGTCAGTATTAAGCGGGGGAGAATTAGATCGCGATGGGAAAAAATTCGGT
TAAGGCCAGGGGGAAAGAAAAAATATAAATTAAAACATATAGTATGGGCAAGCAGGGAGCTAGAACGATT
CGCAGTTAATCCTGGCCTGTTAGAAACATCAGAAGGCTGTAGACAAATACTGGGACAGCTACAACCATCC
CTTCAGACAGGATCAGAAGAACTTAGATCATTATATAATACAGTAGCAACCCTCTATTGTGTGCATCAAA
GGATAGAGATAAAAGACACCAAGGAAGCTTTAGACAAGATAGAGGAAGAGCAAAACAAAAGTAAGACCAC
CGCACAGCAAGCGGCCGCTGATCTTCAGACCTGGAGGAGGAGATATGAGGGACAATTGGAGAAGTGAATT
ATATAAATATAAAGTAGTAAAAATTGAACCATTAGGAGTAGCACCCACCAAGGCAAAGAGAAGAGTGGTG
CAGAGAGAAAAAAGAGCAGTGGGAATAGGAGCTTTGTTCCTTGGGTTCTTGGGAGCAGCAGGAAGCACTA
TGGGCGCAGCGTCAATGACGCTGACGGTACAGGCCAGACAATTATTGTCTGGTATAGTGCAGCAGCAGAA
CAATTTGCTGAGGGCTATTGAGGCGCAACAGCATCTGTTGCAACTCACAGTCTGGGGCATCAAGCAGCTC
CAGGCAAGAATCCTGGCTGTGGAAAGATACCTAAAGGATCAACAGCTCCTGGGGATTTGGGGTTGCTCTG
GAAAACTCATTTGCACCACTGCTGTGCCTTGGAATGCTAGTTGGAGTAATAAATCTCTGGAACAGATTTG
GAATCACACGACCTGGATGGAGTGGGACAGAGAAATTAACAATTACACAAGCTTAATACACTCCTTAATT
GAAGAATCGCAAAACCAGCAAGAAAAGAATGAACAAGAATTATTGGAATTAGATAAATGGGCAAGTTTGT
GGAATTGGTTTAACATAACAAATTGGCTGTGGTATATAAAATTATTCATAATGATAGTAGGAGGCTTGGT
AGGTTTAAGAATAGTTTTTGCTGTACTTTCTATAGTGAATAGAGTTAGGCAGGGATATTCACCATTATCG
TTTCAGACCCACCTCCCAACCCCGAGGGGACCCAGAGAGGGCCTATTTCCCATGATTCCTTCATATTTGC
ATATACGATACAAGGCTGTTAGAGAGATAATTAGAATTAATTTGACTGTAAACACAAAGATATTAGTACA
AAATACGTGACGTAGAAAGTAATAATTTCTTGGGTAGTTTGCAGTTTTAAAATTATGTTTTAAAATGGAC
TATCATATGCTTACCGTAACTTGAAAGTATTTCGATTTCTTGGCTTTATATATCTTGTGGAAAGGACGAA
ACACCGGAGACGGTTGTAAATGAGCACACAAAATACACATGCTAAAATATTATATTCTATGACCTTTATA
AAATCAACCAAAATCTTCTTTTTAATAACTTTAGTATCAATAATTAGAATTTTTATGTTCCTTTTTGCAA
ACTTTTAATAAAAATGAGCAAAATAAAAAAACGCTAGTTTTAGTAACTCGCGTTGTTTTCTTCACCTTTA
ATAATAGCTACTCCACCACTTGTTCCTAAGCGGTCAGCTCCTGCTTCAATCATTTTTTGAGCATCTTCAA
ATGTTCTAACTCCACCAGCTGCTTTAACTAAAGCATTGTCTTTAACAACTGACTTCATTAGTTTAACATC
TTCAAATGTTGCACCTGATTTTGAAAATCCTGTTGATGTTTTAACAAATTCTAATCCAGCTTCAACAGCT
ATTTCACAAGCTTTCATGATTTCTTCTTTTGTTAATAAACAATTTTCCATAATACATTTAACAACATGTG
ATCCAGCTGCTTTTTTTACAGCTTTCATGTCTTCTAAAACTAATTCATAATTTTTGTCTTTTAATGCACC
AATATTTAATACCATATCAATTTCTGTTGCACCATCTTTAATTGCTTCAGAAACTTCGAATGCTTTTGTA
GCTGTTGTGCATGCACCTAGAGGAAAACCTACAACATTTGTTATTCCTACATTTGTGCCTTTTAATAATT
CTTTACAATAGCTTGTTCAATATGAATTAACACAAACTGTTGCAAAATCAAATTCAATTGCTTCATCACA
TAATTGTTTAATTTCAGCTTTCGTAGCATCTTGTTTTAATAATGTGTGATCTATATATTTGTTTAGTTTC
ATTTTTTCTCCTATATATTCATTTTTAATTTTAATTCTTTAATAATTTCGTCTACTTTAACTTTAGCGTT
TTGAACAGATTCACCAACACCTATAAAATAAATTTTTAGTTTAGGTTCAGTTCCACTTGGGCGAACAGCA
AATCATGACTTATCTTCTAAATAAAATTTTAGTAAGTCTTGTCCTGGCATATTATACATTCCATCGATGT
AGTCTTCAACATTAACAACTTTAAGTCCAGCAATTTGAGTTAAGGGTGTTGCTCTCAATGATTTCATTAA
TGGTTCAATTTTTAATTTCTTTTCTTCTGGTTTAAAATTCAAGTTTAAAGTGAAAGTGTAATATGCACCC
ATTTCTTTAAATAAATCTTCTAAATAGTCTACTAATGTTTTATTTTGTTTTTTATAAAATCAAGCAGCCT
CTGCTATTAATATAGAAGCTTGTATTCCATCTTTATCTCTAGCTGAGTCATCAATTACATATCCATAACT
TTCTTCATAAGCAAAAACAAAATTTAATCCGTTATCTTCTTCTTTAGCAATTTCTCTACCCATTCATTTA
AATCCAGTTAAAGTTTTTACAATATTAACTCCATATTTTTCATGAGCGATTCTATCACCCAAATCACTTG
TTACAAAACTTGAATATAGAGCCGGATTTTTTGGAATGCTATTTAAGCGTTTTAGATTTGATAATTTTCA
ATCAATTAAAATTGGTCCTGTTTGATTTCCATCTAATCTTACAAAATGACCATCATGTTTTATTGCCATT
CCAAATCTGTCAGCATCTGGGTCATTCATAATAATAATATCTGCATCATGTTTAATACCATATTCAAGCG
GTATTTTTCATGCAGGATCAAATTCTGGATTTGGATTTACAACATTTTTAAATGTTTCATCTTCAAATGC
ATGCTCTTCAACCTCAATAACGTTATATCCTGATTCACGTAATATTTTTGGGGTAAATTTAGTTCCTGTT
CCATTAACTGCGCTAAAAATAATTTTTAAATCTTTTTTAGCTTCTTGCTCTTTTTTGTACGTCTCTGTTT
TAGAGCTAGAAATAGCAAGTTAAAATAAGGCTAGTCCGTTATCAACTTGAAAAAGTGGCACCGAGTCGGT
GCTTTTTTGAATTCTAGATCTTGAGACAAATGGCAGTATTCATCCACAATTTTAAAAGAAAAGGGGGGAT
TGGGGGGTACAGTGCAGGGGAAAGAATAGTAGACATAATAGCAACAGACATACAAACTAAAGAATTACAA
AAACAAATTACAAAAATTCAAAATTTTCGGGTTTATTACAGGGACAGCAGAGATCCACTTTGGCGCCGGC
TCGAGCGAGCTGCAGTAACGCCATTTTGCAAGGCATGGAAAAATACCAAACCAAGAATAGAGAAGTTCAG
ATCAAGGGCGGGTACATGAAAATAGCTAACGTTGGGCCAAACAGGATATCTGCGGTGAGCAGTTTCGGCC
CCGGCCCGGGGCCAAGAACAGATGGTCACCGCAGTTTCGGCCCCGGCCCGAGGCCAAGAACAGATGGTCC
CCAGATATGGCCCAACCCTCAGCAGTTTCTTAAGACCCATCAGATGTTTCCAGGCTCCCCCAAGGACCTG
AAATGACCCTGCGCCTTATTTGAATTAACCAATCAGCCTGCTTCTCGCTTCTGTTCGCGCGCTTCTGCTT
CCCGAGCTCTATAAAAGAGCTCACAACCCCTCACTCGGCGCGCCAGTCCTCCGACAGACTGAGTCGGATC
CGCCACCATGGATTACAAAGACGATGACGATAAGATGGCCCCAAAGAAGAAGCGGAAGGTCGGTATCCAC
GGAGTCCCAGCAGCCGACAAGAAGTACAGCATCGGCCTGGACATCGGCACCAACTCTGTGGGCTGGGCCG
TGATCACCGACGAGTACAAGGTGCCCAGCAAGAAATTCAAGGTGCTGGGCAACACCGACCGGCACAGCAT
CAAGAAGAACCTGATCGGAGCCCTGCTGTTCGACAGCGGCGAAACAGCCGAGGCCACCCGGCTGAAGAGA
ACCGCCAGAAGAAGATACACCAGACGGAAGAACCGGATCTGCTATCTGCAAGAGATCTTCAGCAACGAGA
TGGCCAAGGTGGACGACAGCTTCTTCCACAGACTGGAAGAGTCCTTCCTGGTGGAAGAGGATAAGAAGCA
CGAGCGGCACCCCATCTTCGGCAACATCGTGGACGAGGTGGCCTACCACGAGAAGTACCCCACCATCTAC
CACCTGAGAAAGAAACTGGTGGACAGCACCGACAAGGCCGACCTGCGGCTGATCTATCTGGCCCTGGCCC
ACATGATCAAGTTCCGGGGCCACTTCCTGATCGAGGGCGACCTGAACCCCGACAACAGCGACGTGGACAA
GCTGTTCATCCAGCTGGTGCAGACCTACAACCAGCTGTTCGAGGAAAACCCCATCAACGCCAGCGGCGTG
GACGCCAAGGCCATCCTGTCTGCCAGACTGAGCAAGAGCAGACGGCTGGAAAATCTGATCGCCCAGCTGC
CCGGCGAGAAGAAGAATGGCCTGTTCGGCAACCTGATTGCCCTGAGCCTGGGCCTGACCCCCAACTTCAA
GAGCAACTTCGACCTGGCCGAGGATGCCAAACTGCAGCTGAGCAAGGACACCTACGACGACGACCTGGAC
AACCTGCTGGCCCAGATCGGCGACCAGTACGCCGACCTGTTTCTGGCCGCCAAGAACCTGTCCGACGCCA
TCCTGCTGAGCGACATCCTGAGAGTGAACACCGAGATCACCAAGGCCCCCCTGAGCGCCTCTATGATCAA
GAGATACGACGAGCACCACCAGGACCTGACCCTGCTGAAAGCTCTCGTGCGGCAGCAGCTGCCTGAGAAG
TACAAAGAGATTTTCTTCGACCAGAGCAAGAACGGCTACGCCGGCTACATTGACGGCGGAGCCAGCCAGG
AAGAGTTCTACAAGTTCATCAAGCCCATCCTGGAAAAGATGGACGGCACCGAGGAACTGCTCGTGAAGCT
GAACAGAGAGGACCTGCTGCGGAAGCAGCGGACCTTCGACAACGGCAGCATCCCCCACCAGATCCACCTG
GGAGAGCTGCACGCCATTCTGCGGCGGCAGGAAGATTTTTACCCATTCCTGAAGGACAACCGGGAAAAGA
TCGAGAAGATCCTGACCTTCCGCATCCCCTACTACGTGGGCCCTCTGGCCAGGGGAAACAGCAGATTCGC
CTGGATGACCAGAAAGAGCGAGGAAACCATCACCCCCTGGAACTTCGAGGAAGTGGTGGACAAGGGCGCT
TCCGCCCAGAGCTTCATCGAGCGGATGACCAACTTCGATAAGAACCTGCCCAACGAGAAGGTGCTGCCCA
AGCACAGCCTGCTGTACGAGTACTTCACCGTGTATAACGAGCTGACCAAAGTGAAATACGTGACCGAGGG
AATGAGAAAGCCCGCCTTCCTGAGCGGCGAGCAGAAAAAGGCCATCGTGGACCTGCTGTTCAAGACCAAC
CGGAAAGTGACCGTGAAGCAGCTGAAAGAGGACTACTTCAAGAAAATCGAGTGCTTCGACTCCGTGGAAA
TCTCCGGCGTGGAAGATCGGTTCAACGCCTCCCTGGGCACATACCACGATCTGCTGAAAATTATCAAGGA
CAAGGACTTCCTGGACAATGAGGAAAACGAGGACATTCTGGAAGATATCGTGCTGACCCTGACACTGTTT
GAGGACAGAGAGATGATCGAGGAACGGCTGAAAACCTATGCCCACCTGTTCGACGACAAAGTGATGAAGC
AGCTGAAGCGGCGGAGATACACCGGCTGGGGCAGGCTGAGCCGGAAGCTGATCAACGGCATCCGGGACAA
GCAGTCCGGCAAGACAATCCTGGATTTCCTGAAGTCCGACGGCTTCGCCAACAGAAACTTCATGCAGCTG
ATCCACGACGACAGCCTGACCTTTAAAGAGGACATCCAGAAAGCCCAGGTGTCCGGCCAGGGCGATAGCC
TGCACGAGCACATTGCCAATCTGGCCGGCAGCCCCGCCATTAAGAAGGGCATCCTGCAGACAGTGAAGGT
GGTGGACGAGCTCGTGAAAGTGATGGGCCGGCACAAGCCCGAGAACATCGTGATCGAAATGGCCAGAGAG
AACCAGACCACCCAGAAGGGACAGAAGAACAGCCGCGAGAGAATGAAGCGGATCGAAGAGGGCATCAAAG
AGCTGGGCAGCCAGATCCTGAAAGAACACCCCGTGGAAAACACCCAGCTGCAGAACGAGAAGCTGTACCT
GTACTACCTGCAGAATGGGCGGGATATGTACGTGGACCAGGAACTGGACATCAACCGGCTGTCCGACTAC
GATGTGGACCATATCGTGCCTCAGAGCTTTCTGAAGGACGACTCCATCGACAACAAGGTGCTGACCAGAA
GCGACAAGAACCGGGGCAAGAGCGACAACGTGCCCTCCGAAGAGGTCGTGAAGAAGATGAAGAACTACTG
GCGGCAGCTGCTGAACGCCAAGCTGATTACCCAGAGAAAGTTCGACAATCTGACCAAGGCCGAGAGAGGC
GGCCTGAGCGAACTGGATAAGGCCGGCTTCATCAAGAGACAGCTGGTGGAAACCCGGCAGATCACAAAGC
ACGTGGCACAGATCCTGGACTCCCGGATGAACACTAAGTACGACGAGAATGACAAGCTGATCCGGGAAGT
GAAAGTGATCACCCTGAAGTCCAAGCTGGTGTCCGATTTCCGGAAGGATTTCCAGTTTTACAAAGTGCGC
GAGATCAACAACTACCACCACGCCCACGACGCCTACCTGAACGCCGTCGTGGGAACCGCCCTGATCAAAA
AGTACCCTAAGCTGGAAAGCGAGTTCGTGTACGGCGACTACAAGGTGTACGACGTGCGGAAGATGATCGC
CAAGAGCGAGCAGGAAATCGGCAAGGCTACCGCCAAGTACTTCTTCTACAGCAACATCATGAACTTTTTC
AAGACCGAGATTACCCTGGCCAACGGCGAGATCCGGAAGCGGCCTCTGATCGAGACAAACGGCGAAACCG
GGGAGATCGTGTGGGATAAGGGCCGGGATTTTGCCACCGTGCGGAAAGTGCTGAGCATGCCCCAAGTGAA
TATCGTGAAAAAGACCGAGGTGCAGACAGGCGGCTTCAGCAAAGAGTCTATCCTGCCCAAGAGGAACAGC
GATAAGCTGATCGCCAGAAAGAAGGACTGGGACCCTAAGAAGTACGGCGGCTTCGACAGCCCCACCGTGG
CCTATTCTGTGCTGGTGGTGGCCAAAGTGGAAAAGGGCAAGTCCAAGAAACTGAAGAGTGTGAAAGAGCT
GCTGGGGATCACCATCATGGAAAGAAGCAGCTTCGAGAAGAATCCCATCGACTTTCTGGAAGCCAAGGGC
TACAAAGAAGTGAAAAAGGACCTGATCATCAAGCTGCCTAAGTACTCCCTGTTCGAGCTGGAAAACGGCC
GGAAGAGAATGCTGGCCTCTGCCGGCGAACTGCAGAAGGGAAACGAACTGGCCCTGCCCTCCAAATATGT
GAACTTCCTGTACCTGGCCAGCCACTATGAGAAGCTGAAGGGCTCCCCCGAGGATAATGAGCAGAAACAG
CTGTTTGTGGAACAGCACAAGCACTACCTGGACGAGATCATCGAGCAGATCAGCGAGTTCTCCAAGAGAG
TGATCCTGGCCGACGCTAATCTGGACAAAGTGCTGTCCGCCTACAACAAGCACCGGGATAAGCCCATCAG
AGAGCAGGCCGAGAATATCATCCACCTGTTTACCCTGACCAATCTGGGAGCCCCTGCCGCCTTCAAGTAC
TTTGACACCACCATCGACCGGAAGAGGTACACCAGCACCAAAGAGGTGCTGGACGCCACCCTGATCCACC
AGAGCATCACCGGCCTGTACGAGACACGGATCGACCTGTCTCAGCTGGGAGGCGACAAGCGTCCTGCTGC
TACTAAGAAAGCTGGTCAAGCTAAGAAAAAGAAAGCTAGCGGCAGCGGCGCCACCAACTTCAGCCTGCTG
AAGCAGGCCGGCGACGTGGAGGAGAACCCCGGCCCCATGGTGTCTAAGGGCGAAGAGCTGATTAAGGAGA
ACATGCACATGAAGCTGTATATGGAGGGCACCGTGAACAACCACCACTTCAAGTGCACATCCGAGGGCGA
AGGCAAGCCCTACGAGGGCACCCAGACCATGAGAATCAAGGTGGTCGAGGGCGGCCCTCTCCCCTTCGCC
TTCGACATCCTGGCTACCAGCTTCATGTACGGCAGCAGAACCTTCATCAACCACACCCAGGGCATCCCCG
ACTTCTTTAAGCAGTCCTTCCCTGAGGGCTTCACATGGGAGAGAGTCACCACATACGAAGACGGGGGCGT
GCTGACCGCTACCCAGGACACCAGCCTCCAGGACGGCTGCCTCATCTACAACGTCAAGATCAGAGGGGTG
AACTTCCCATCCAACGGCCCTGTGATGCAGAAGAAAACACTCGGCTGGGAGGCCAACACCGAGATGCTGT
ACCCCGCTGACGGCGGCCTGGAAGGCAGAAGCGACATGGCCCTGAAGCTCGTGGGCGGGGGCCACCTGAT
CTGCAACTTCAAGACCACATACAGATCCAAGAAACCCGCTAAGAACCTCAAGATGCCCGGCGTCTACTAT
GTGGACCACAGACTGGAAAGAATCAAGGAGGCCGACAAAGAGACCTACGTCGAGCAGCACGAGGTGGCTG
TGGCCAGATACTGCGACCTCCCTAGCAAACTGGGGCACAAACTTAATTGAACGCGTTAAGTCGACAATCA
ACCTCTGGATTACAAAATTTGTGAAAGATTGACTGGTATTCTTAACTATGTTGCTCCTTTTACGCTATGT
GGATACGCTGCTTTAATGCCTTTGTATCATGCTATTGCTTCCCGTATGGCTTTCATTTTCTCCTCCTTGT
ATAAATCCTGGTTGCTGTCTCTTTATGAGGAGTTGTGGCCCGTTGTCAGGCAACGTGGCGTGGTGTGCAC
TGTGTTTGCTGACGCAACCCCCACTGGTTGGGGCATTGCCACCACCTGTCAGCTCCTTTCCGGGACTTTC
GCTTTCCCCCTCCCTATTGCCACGGCGGAACTCATCGCCGCCTGCCTTGCCCGCTGCTGGACAGGGGCTC
GGCTGTTGGGCACTGACAATTCCGTGGTGTTGTCGGGGAAATCATCGTCCTTTCCTTGGCTGCTCGCCTG
TGTTGCCACCTGGATTCTGCGCGGGACGTCCTTCTGCTACGTCCCTTCGGCCCTCAATCCAGCGGACCTT
CCTTCCCGCGGCCTGCTGCCGGCTCTGCGGCCTCTTCCGCGTCTTCGCCTTCGCCCTCAGACGAGTCGGA
TCTCCCTTTGGGCCGCCTCCCCGCGTCGACTTTAAGACCAATGACTTACAAGGCAGCTGTAGATCTTAGC
CACTTTTTAAAAGAAAAGGGGGGACTGGAAGGGCTAATTCACTCCCAACGAAGACAAGATCTGCTTTTTG
CTTGTACTGGGTCTCTCTGGTTAGACCAGATCTGAGCCTGGGAGCTCTCTGGCTAACTAGGGAACCCACT
GCTTAAGCCTCAATAAAGCTTGCCTTGAGTGCTTCAAGTAGTGTGTGCCCGTCTGTTGTGTGACTCTGGT
AACTAGAGATCCCTCAGACCCTTTTAGTCAGTGTGGAAAATCTCTAGCAGTACGTATAGTAGTTCATGTC
ATCTTATTATTCAGTATTTATAACTTGCAAAGAAATGAATATCAGAGAGTGAGAGGAACTTGTTTATTGC
AGCTTATAATGGTTACAAATAAAGCAATAGCATCACAAATTTCACAAATAAAGCATTTTTTTCACTGCAT
TCTAGTTGTGGTTTGTCCAAACTCATCAATGTATCTTATCATGTCTGGCTCTAGCTATCCCGCCCCTAAC
TCCGCCCATCCCGCCCCTAACTCCGCCCAGTTCCGCCCATTCTCCGCCCCATGGCTGACTAATTTTTTTT
ATTTATGCAGAGGCCGAGGCCGCCTCGGCCTCTGAGCTATTCCAGAAGTAGTGAGGAGGCTTTTTTGGAG
GCCTAGGGACGTACCCAATTCGCCCTATAGTGAGTCGTATTACGCGCGCTCACTGGCCGTCGTTTTACAA
CGTCGTGACTGGGAAAACCCTGGCGTTACCCAACTTAATCGCCTTGCAGCACATCCCCCTTTCGCCAGCT
GGCGTAATAGCGAAGAGGCCCGCACCGATCGCCCTTCCCAACAGTTGCGCAGCCTGAATGGCGAATGGG
[124 nt withheld, positions 11060-11183]
C
[91 nt withheld, positions 11185-11275]
A
[49 nt withheld, positions 11277-11325]
CCTTTGACGTTGGAGTCCACGTTCTTT
[37 nt withheld, positions 11353-11389]
ACCCTATCTCGGTCTATTCTTTTGATTTATAAGGGATTTTGCCGATTTCGGCCTATTGGTTAAAAAATGA
GCTGATTTAACAAAAATTTAACGCGAATTTTAACAAAATATTAACGCTTACAATTTAGGTGGCACTTTTC
GGGGAAATGTGCGCGGAACCCCTATTTGTTTATTTTTCTAAATACATTCAAATATGTATCCGCTCATGAG
ACAATAACCCTGATAAATGCTTCAATAATATTGAAAAAGGAAGAGTATGAGTATTCAACATTTCCGTGTC
GCCCTTATTCCCTTTTTTGCGGCATTTTGCCTTCCTGTTTTTGCTCACCCAGAAACGCTGGTGAAAGTAA
AAGATGCTGAAGATCAGTTGGGTGCACGAGTGGGTTACATCGAACTGGATCTCAACAGCGGTAAGATCCT
TGAGAGTTTTCGCCCCGAAGAACGTTTTCCAATGATGAGCACTTTTAAAGTTCTGCTATGTGGCGCGGTA
TTATCCCGTATTGACGCCGGGCAAGAGCAACTCGGTCGCCGCATACACTATTCTCAGAATGACTTGGTTG
AGTACTCACCAGTCACAGAAAAGCATCTTACGGATGGCATGACAGTAAGAGAATTATGCAGTGCTGCCAT
AACCATGAGTGATAACACTGCGGCCAACTTACTTCTGACAACGATCGGAGGACCGAAGGAGCTAACCGCT
TTTTTGCACAACATGGGGGATCATGTAACTCGCCTTGATCGTTGGGAACCGGAGCTGAATGAAGCCATAC
CAAACGACGAGCGTGACACCACGATGCCTGTAGCAATGGCAACAACGTTGCGCAAACTATTAACTGGCGA
ACTACTTACTCTAGCTTCCCGGCAACAATTAATAGACTGGATGGAGGCGGATAAAGTTGCAGGACCACTT
CTGCGCTCGGCCCTTCCGGCTGGCTGGTTTATTGCTGATAAATCTGGAGCCGGTGAGCGTGGGTCTCGCG
GTATCATTGCAGCACTGGGGCCAGATGGTAAGCCCTCCCGTATCGTAGTTATCTACACGACGGGGAGTCA
GGCAACTATGGATGAACGAAATAGACAGATCGCTGAGATAGGTGCCTCACTGATTAAGCATTGGTAACTG
TCAGACCAAGTTTACTCATATATACTTTAGATTGATTTAAAACTTCATTTTTAATTTAAAAGGATCTAGG
TGAAGATCCTTTTTGATAATCTCATGACCAAAATCCCTTAACGTGAGTTTTCGTTCCACTGAGCGTCAGA
CCCCGTAGAAAAGATCAAAGGATCTTCTTGAGATCCTTTTTTTCTGCGCGTAATCTGCTGCTTGCAAACA
AAAAAACCACCGCTACCAGCGGTGGTTTGTTTGCCGGATCAAGAGCTACCAACTCTTTTTCCGAAGGTAA
CTGGCTTCAGCAGAGCGCAGATACCAAATACTGTTCTTCTAGTGTAGCCGTAGTTAGGCCACCACTTCAA
GAACTCTGTAGCACCGCCTACATACCTCGCTCTGCTAATCCTGTTACCAGTGGCTGCTGCCAGTGGCGAT
AAGTCGTGTCTTACCGGGTTGGACTCAAGACGATAGTTACCGGATAAGGCGCAGCGGTCGGGCTGAACGG
GGGGTTCGTGCACACAGCCCAGCTTGGAGCGAACGACCTACACCGAACTGAGATACCTACAGCGTGAGCT
ATGAGAAAGCGCCACGCTTCCCGAAGGGAGAAAGGCGGACAGGTATCCGGTAAGCGGCAGGGTCGGAACA
GGAGAGCGCACGAGGGAGCTTCCAGGGGGAAACGCCTGGTATCTTTATAGTCCTGTCGGGTTTCGCCACC
TCTGACTTGAGCGTCGATTTTTGTGATGCTCGTCAGGGGGGCGGAGCCTATGGAAAAACGCCAGCAACGC
GGCCTTTTTACGGTTCCTGGCCTTTTGCTGGCCTTTTGCTCACATGTTCTTTCCTGCGTTATCCCCTGAT
TCTGTGGATAACCGTATTACCGCCTTTGAGTGAGCTGATACCGCTCGCCGCAGCCGAACGACCGAGCGCA
GCGAGTCAGTGAGCGAGGAAGCGGAAGAGCGCCCAATACGCAAACCGCCTCTCCCCGCGCGTTGGCCGAT
TCATTAATGCAGCTGGCACGACAGGTTTCCCGACTGGAAAGCGGGCAGTGAGCGCAACGCAATTAATGTG
AGTTAGCTCACTCATTAGGCACCCCAGGCTTTACACTTTATGCTTCCGGCTCGTATGTTGTGTGGAATTG
TGAGCGGATAACAATTTCACACAGGAAACAGCTATGACCATGATTACGCCAAGCGCGCAATTAACCCTCA
CTAAAGGGAACAAAAGCTGGAGCTGCAAGC
Features (pLannotate 1.2.2; 30 found; start..end, strand, type, name):
      5..231     +  promoter       RSV promoter: Rous sarcoma virus enhancer/promoter
    232..412     +  LTR            5' LTR (truncated): truncated 5' long terminal repeat (LTR) from HIV-1
    459..584     +  misc_feature   HIV-1 Ψ: packaging signal of human immunodeficiency virus type 1
    568..931     +  CDS            HIV-1 gag (fragment): gag protein from human immunodeficiency virus 1; gag
   1077..1310    +  misc_feature   RRE: The Rev response element (RRE) of HIV-1 allows for Rev-dependent mRNA export from the nucleus to the cytoplasm.
   1687..1713    +  CDS            Rev (fragment): human immunodeficiency virus 1 (HIV-1) Rev protein; rev; enhances nuclear export of unspliced and incompletely spliced viral mRNAs
   1717..1957    +  promoter       U6 promoter: RNA polymerase III promoter for human U6 snRNA
   2143..2802    -  CDS            deoC1: DEOC1_STAAN - Also known as dra. Experimental evidence at protein level: Swiss-Prot protein existence level 1. Catalyzes a reversible aldol reaction between acetaldehyde and D-glyceraldehyde 3-phosphate to generate 2-deoxy-D-ribose 5- phosphate. From Staphylococcus aureus (strain N315).
   3847..3922    +  misc_RNA       gRNA scaffold: guide RNA scaffold for the Streptococcus pyogenes CRISPR/Cas9 system
   3970..4087    +  misc_feature   cPPT/CTS: central polypurine tract and central termination sequence of HIV-1
   4145..4546    +  promoter       SFFV promoter: spleen focus-forming virus long terminal repeat (LTR) promoter
   4636..6351    +  CDS            Cas9(N): N-terminal portion of Streptococcus pyogenes Cas9 (Zetsche et al., 2015)
   6238..8736    +  CDS            Cas9(C): C-terminal portion of Streptococcus pyogenes Cas9 (Zetsche et al., 2015)
   8857..9570    +  CDS            TagRFP: monomeric derivative of red fluorescent protein from Entacmaea quadricolor (Merzlyak et al., 2007) mammalian codon-optimized
   9586..10174   +  misc_feature   WPRE: woodchuck hepatitis virus posttranscriptional regulatory element
  10225..10244   +  misc_feature   cPPT/CTS (fragment): central polypurine tract and central termination sequence of HIV-1
  10246..10479   +  LTR            3' LTR (ΔU3): self-inactivating 3' long terminal repeat (LTR) from HIV-1
  10557..10678   +  polyA_signal   SV40 poly(A) signal: SV40 polyadenylation signal
  10718..10853   +  rep_origin     SV40 ori: SV40 origin of replication
  10874..10892   -  promoter       T7 promoter: promoter for bacteriophage T7 RNA polymerase
  10900..11055   +  CDS            lacZα (fragment): LacZα fragment of β-galactosidase; lacZ fragment
  11060..11488   +  rep_origin     f1 ori (sequence partly withheld): f1 bacteriophage origin of replication; arrow indicates direction of (+) strand synthesis
  11541..11645   +  promoter       AmpR promoter: bla
  11646..12506   +  CDS            AmpR: β-lactamase; bla; confers resistance to ampicillin, carbenicillin, and related antibiotics
  12677..13265   +  rep_origin     ori: high-copy-number ColE1/pMB1/pBR322/pUC origin of replication
  13448..13540   +  CDS            lacI (fragment): lac repressor; lacI; The lac repressor binds to the lac operator to inhibit transcription in E. coli. This inhibition can be relieved by adding lactose or isopropyl-β-D-thiogalactopyranoside (IPTG).
  13553..13574   +  protein_bind   CAP binding site: CAP binding activates transcription in the presence of cAMP. E. coli catabolite activator protein
  13589..13619   +  promoter       lac promoter: promoter for the E. coli lac operon
  13623..13645   +  protein_bind   lac operator (fragment): The lac repressor binds to the lac operator to inhibit transcription in E. coli. This inhibition can be relieved by adding lactose or isopropyl-β-D-thiogalactopyranoside (IPTG). lac repressor encoded by lacI
  13688..13706   +  promoter       T3 promoter: promoter for bacteriophage T3 RNA polymerase
