[The description below was written by a language model from this plasmid's Addgene catalogue record and pLannotate feature annotations shown in this document.]
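Description:
pL-CRISPR.SFFV.tRFP is an all-in-one lentiviral CRISPR-Cas9 vector of about 13.7 kb built on the pLKO.005 backbone. It delivers Streptococcus pyogenes Cas9, a single guide RNA and a red fluorescent marker from one provirus. In bacteria it is maintained through a high-copy ColE1/pUC-type origin and selected with ampicillin (AmpR/β-lactamase). An f1 origin, an SV40 origin, and lac and T7/T3 promoter remnants are carried over from the backbone. The viral portion has a third-generation, self-inactivating layout. An RSV promoter fused to a truncated HIV-1 5' LTR drives genomic RNA production in packaging cells. It is followed by the Ψ packaging signal with a gag fragment, the RRE for Rev-dependent nuclear export, a cPPT/CTS, a WPRE to enhance transcript expression, and a ΔU3 3' LTR with a downstream SV40 polyadenylation signal.

Two expression units sit between the LTRs. A human U6 (RNA polymerase III) promoter drives the sgRNA. The S. pyogenes guide scaffold lies downstream of a roughly 1.9 kb stuffer inherited from pLKO.005, which the annotation software partly matches to a bacterial deoC gene. The stuffer is flanked by BsmBI sites and is replaced by the targeting spacer when a guide is cloned. Downstream, the spleen focus-forming virus (SFFV) LTR promoter drives N-terminally FLAG-tagged SpCas9, annotated as two overlapping Cas9 segments that together form the full coding sequence. Cas9 is linked through a P2A self-cleaving peptide to TagRFP, so red fluorescence marks Cas9-expressing transduced cells for tracking or sorting. The associated publication used this vector system for combinatorial genome editing to generate mouse models of myeloid malignancy.
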