Addgene plasmid #57826: pL-CRISPR.SFFV.tRFP
Purpose: Lentiviral CRISPR-Cas9 delivery for SpCas9 and sgRNA. Coexpresses tagRFP via P2A cleavage site. SFFV Promoter driven
Depositing lab: Benjamin Ebert. Depositing organization: Brigham and Women's Hospital. Publication: Generation of mouse models of myeloid malignancy with combinatorial genetic lesions using CRISPR-Cas9 genome editing. Heckl D, Kowalczyk MS, Yudovich D, Belizaire R, Puram RV, McConkey ME, Thielke A, Aster JC, Regev A, Ebert BL. Nat Biotechnol. 2014 Jun 22. doi: 10.1038/nbt.2951. PubMed 24952903.
Backbone
  Vector backbone: pLKO.005
  Total vector size (bp): 13735
  Vector type: Lentiviral, CRISPR
Growth in bacteria
  Bacterial resistance: Ampicillin, 100 μg/mL
  Growth temperature: 37°C
  Growth strain: Stbl3
  Copy number: High Copy
Gene/Insert 1
  Gene/Insert name: SpCas9
  Species: S. pyogenes
  Insert size (bp): 4300
  Tag / fusion protein: FLAG (N terminal on insert)
Gene/Insert 2
  Gene/Insert name: Sp sgRNA scaffold
  Insert size (bp): 75
Gene/Insert 3
  Gene/Insert name: SFFV (alt name: Spleen Focus Forming Virus promoter)
  Species: Synthetic
  Insert size (bp): 415
Gene/Insert 4
  Gene/Insert name: P2A-tRFP (alt name: tagRFP)
  Species: Synthetic
  Insert size (bp): 750
Terms and licenses: Academic/Nonprofit Terms; Industry Terms: Not Available to Industry
Depositor comments: Please note that this plasmid contains the 1.9kb stuffer from the pLKO.005 vector backbone between the BsmBI sites used for sgRNA cloning.
How to cite: pL-CRISPR.SFFV.tRFP was a gift from Benjamin Ebert (Addgene plasmid # 57826 ; http://n2t.net/addgene:57826 ; RRID:Addgene_57826)
