>Addgene plasmid #57826 | pL-CRISPR.SFFV.tRFP | addgene partial sequence | sequence record 93089 | WPRE-R 5'-CATAGCGTAAAAGGAGCAACA-3'
ACAAATTTTGTAATCCAGAGGTTGATTGTCGACTTAACGCGTTCAATTAAGTTTGTGCCCCAGTTTGCTA
GGGAGGTCGCAGTATCTGGCCACAGCCACCTCGTGCTGCTCGACGTAGGTCTCTTTGTCGGCCTCCTTGA
TTCTTTCCAGTCTGTGGTCCACATAGTAGACGCCGGGCATCTTGAGGTTCTTAGCGGGTTTCTTGGATCT
GTATGTGGTCTTGAAGTTGCAGATCAGGTGGCCCCCGCCCACGAGCTTCAGGGCCATGTCGCTTCTGCCT
TCCAGGCCGCCGTCAGCGGGGTACAGCATCTCGGTGTTGGCCTCCCAGCCGAGTGTTTTCTTCTGCATCA
CAGGGCCGTTGGATGGGAAGTTCACCCCTCTGATCTTGACGTTGTAGATGAGGCAGCCGTCCTGGAGGCT
GGTGTCCTGGGTAGCGGTCAGCACGCCCCCGTCTTCGTATGTGGTGACTCTCTCCCATGTGAAGCCCTCA
GGGAAGGACTGCTTAAAGAAGTCGGGGATGCCCTGGGTGTGGTTGATGAAGGTTCTGCTGCCGTACATGA
AGCTGGTAGCCAGGATGTCGAAGGCGAAGGGGAGAGGGCCGCCCTCGACCACCTTGATTCTCATGGTCTG
GGTGCCCTCGTAGGGCTTGCCTTCGCCCTCGGATGTGCACTTGAAGTGGTGGTTGTTCACGGTGCCCTCC
ATATACAGCTTCATGTGCATGTTCTCCTTAATCAGCTCTTCGCCCTTAGACACCATGGGGCCGGGGTTCT
CCTCCACGTCGCCGGCCTGCTTCA
