>Addgene plasmid #57826 | pL-CRISPR.SFFV.tRFP | addgene partial sequence | sequence record 94451 | hU6-F 5'-GAGGGCCTATTTCCCATGATT-3'
AGGCTGTTAGAGAGATAATTAGAATTAATTTGACTGTAAACACAAAGATATTAGTACAAAATACGTGACG
TAGAAAGTAATAATTTCTTGGGTAGTTTGCAGTTTTAAAATTATGTTTTAAAATGGACTATCATATGCTT
ACCGTAACTTGAAAGTATTTCGATTTCTTGGCTTTATATATCTTGTGGAAAGGACGAAACACCGGAGACG
GTTGTAAATGAGCACACAAAATACACATGCTAAAATATTATATTCTATGACCTTTATAAAATCAACCAAA
ATCTTCTTTTTAATAACTTTAGTATCAATAATTAGAATTTTTATGTTCCTTTTTGCAAACTTTTAATAAA
AATGAGCAAAATAAAAAAACGCTAGTTTTAGTAACTCGCGTTGTTTTCTTCACCTTTAATAATAGCTACT
CCACCACTTGTTCCTAAGCGGTCAGCTCCTGCTTCAATCATTTTTTGAGCATCTTCAAATGTTCTAACTC
CACCAGCTGCTTTAACTAAAGCATTGTCTTTAACAACTGACTTCATTAGTTTAACATCTTCAAATGTTGC
ACCTGATTTTGAAAATCCTGTTGATGTTTTAACAAATTCTAATCCAGCTTCAACAGCTATTTCACAAGCT
TTCATGATTTCTTCTTTTGTTAATAAACAATTTTCCATAATACATTTAACAACATGTGATCCAGCTGCTT
TTTTTACAGCTTTCATGTCTTCTAAAACTAATTCATAATTTTTGTCTTTTAATGCACCAATATTTAATAC
CATATCAATTT
