>Addgene plasmid #57826 | pL-CRISPR.SFFV.tRFP | addgene partial sequence | sequence record 94454 | hGata4-rev 5'-ATTGTGGATGAATACTGCC-3'
AGTTGATAACGGACTAGCCTTATTTTAACTTGCTATTTCTAGCTCTAAAACAGAGACGTACAAAAAAGAG
CAAGAAGCTAAAAAAGATTTAAAAATTATTTTTAGCGCAGTTAATGGAACAGGAACTAAATTTACCCCAA
AAATATTACGTGAATCAGGATATAACGTTATTGAGGTTGAAGAGCATGCATTTGAAGATGAAACATTTAA
AAATGTTGTAAATCCAAATCCAGAATTTGATCCTGCATGAAAAATACCGCTTGAATATGGTATTAAACAT
GATGCAGATATTATTATTATGAATGACCCAGATGCTGACAGATTTGGAATGGCAATAAAACATGATGGTC
ATTTTGTAAGATTAGATGGAAATCAAACAGGACCAATTTTAATTGATTGAAAATTATCAAATCTAAAACG
CTTAAATAGCATTCCAAAAAATCCGGCTCTATATTCAAGTTTTGTAACAAGTGATTTGGGTGATAGAATC
GCTCATGAAAAATATGGAGTTAATATTGTAAAAACTTTAACTGGATTTAAATGAATGGGTAGAGAAATTG
CTAAAGAA
