>Addgene plasmid #57826 | pL-CRISPR.SFFV.tRFP | addgene partial sequence | sequence record 94480 | hSpCas9-R1 5'-CGCTCGTGCTTCTTATCCTC-3'
AGCTGTCGTCCACCTTGGCCATCTCGTTGCTGAAGATCTCTTGCAGATAGCAGATCCGGTTCTTCCGTCT
GGTGTATCTTCTTCTGGCGGTTCTCTTCAGCCGGGTGGCCTCGGCTGTTTCGCCGCTGTCGAACAGCAGG
GCTCCGATCAGGTTCTTCTTGATGCTGTGCCGGTCGGTGTTGCCCAGCACCTTGAATTTCTTGCTGGGCA
CCTTGTACTCGTCGGTGATCACGGCCCAGCCCACAGAGTTGGTGCCGATGTCCAGGCCGATGCTGTACTT
CTTGTCGGCTGCTGGGACTCCGTGGATACCGACCTTCCGCTTCTTCTTTGGGGCCATCTTATCGTCATCG
TCTTTGTAATCCATGGTGGCGGATCCGACTCAGTCTGTCGGAGGACTGGCGCGCCGAGTGAGGGGTTGTG
AGCTCTTTTATAGAGCTCGGGAAGCAGAAGCGCGCGAACAGAAGCGAGAAGCAGGCTGATTGGTTAATTC
AAATAAGGCGCAGGGTCATTTCAGGTCCTTGGGGGAGCCTGGAAACATCTGATGGGTCTTAAGAAACTGC
TGAGGGTTGGGCCATATCTGGGGACCATCTGTTCTTGGCCTCGGGCCGGGGCCGAAACTGCGGTGACCAT
CTGTTCTTGGCCCCGGGCCGGGGCCGAAACTGCTCACCGCAGATATCCTGTTTGGCCCAACGTTAGCTAT
TTTCATGTACCCGCCCTTGATCTGAACTTCTCTATTCTTGGTTTGGTATTTTTCCATGCCTTGCAAAATG
GCGTTACTGCAGCTCGCTCGAGCCGGCGCCAAAGTGGATCTCTGCTGTCCCTGTAATAAA
